Addgene plasmid #14296: pAG424GPD-ECFP-ccdB
Purpose: (Empty Backbone)
Depositing lab: Susan Lindquist. Depositing organization: Whitehead Institute for Biomedical Research. Publication: A suite of Gateway cloning vectors for high-throughput genetic analysis in Saccharomyces cerevisiae. Alberti S, Gitler AD, Lindquist S. Yeast. 2007 Oct . 24(10):913-9. 10.1002/yea.1502 PubMed 17583893.
Backbone
  Vector backbone: pRS424
  Vector type: Yeast Expression ; Gateway Destination
  Selectable markers: TRP1
Growth in bacteria
  Bacterial resistance: Chloramphenicol and Ampicillin, 25 & 100 μg/mL
  Growth temperature: 37°C
  Growth strain: ccdB Survival
  Growth instructions: DB3.1, ccdB Survival
  Copy number: Unknown
Gene/Insert
  Gene/Insert name: None
  Tag / fusion protein: ECFP (N terminal on backbone)
  Cloning method: Gateway Cloning
  Sequencing primers: 5′ EGFP-C
Terms and licenses: Academic/Nonprofit Terms; Industry Terms: Not Available to Industry
Depositor comments: Type of plasmid: 2-micron. This plasmid contains the Gateway technology from Invitrogen; Invitrogen requires purchasing of Gateway Clonase for carrying out the Gateway recombinational cloning reaction http://www.invitrogen.com Please note that the full plasmid sequence is provided as a reference only, and may not match the exact sequence of the plasmid.
How to cite: pAG424GPD-ECFP-ccdB was a gift from Susan Lindquist (Addgene plasmid # 14296 ; http://n2t.net/addgene:14296 ; RRID:Addgene_14296)
