[The description below was written by a language model from this plasmid's Addgene catalogue record and pLannotate feature annotations shown in this document.]
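Description:
pAG424GPD-ECFP-ccdB is an empty Gateway destination vector for protein expression in Saccharomyces cerevisiae, built on the pRS424 backbone. It is a yeast–E. coli shuttle plasmid of about 8.9 kb. In yeast it is maintained episomally through the 2μ origin of replication and selected by the TRP1 auxotrophic marker, which is driven by its own promoter. In bacteria it replicates from a high-copy ColE1/pUC-type origin and carries ampicillin resistance (AmpR). An f1 origin, flanking T3 and T7 promoters, and lac/lacZα remnants are carried over from the pBluescript-derived backbone.

The expression cassette consists of the constitutive GPD (TDH3, annotated as GAP) promoter, followed by an ECFP coding sequence, the Gateway cassette, and the CYC1 transcription terminator. The Gateway cassette is bounded by attR1 and attR2 and contains a chloramphenicol resistance gene (CmR) and the ccdB toxin gene. Because ccdB kills standard E. coli strains, the unrecombined vector must be propagated in a ccdB-tolerant strain, and chloramphenicol adds selection for retention of the cassette. In an LR recombination reaction with an entry clone, the CmR–ccdB segment is replaced by the gene of interest, and ccdB then counterselects against unrecombined plasmid in ordinary hosts.

Since ECFP lies upstream of attR1, an in-frame insert is expressed as an N-terminal ECFP fusion. This suits the vector to constitutive, multicopy expression of cyan-fluorescent tagged proteins, for example for localisation studies in yeast. It belongs to a suite of Gateway vectors designed for high-throughput genetic analysis in S. cerevisiae. The depositor notes that the full sequence is provided as a reference only and may not match the physical plasmid exactly.
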