Features (pLannotate 1.2.2; 28 found; start..end, strand, type, name):
     69..1411    +  rep_origin     2μ ori: yeast 2μ plasmid origin of replication
   1438..1542    +  promoter       AmpR promoter: bla
   1543..2403    +  CDS            AmpR: β-lactamase; bla; confers resistance to ampicillin, carbenicillin, and related antibiotics
   2574..3162    +  rep_origin     ori: high-copy-number ColE1/pMB1/pBR322/pUC origin of replication
   3345..3437    +  CDS            lacI (fragment): lac repressor; lacI; The lac repressor binds to the lac operator to inhibit transcription in E. coli. This inhibition can be relieved by adding lactose or isopropyl-β-D-thiogalactopyranoside (IPTG).
   3450..3471    +  protein_bind   CAP binding site: CAP binding activates transcription in the presence of cAMP. E. coli catabolite activator protein
   3486..3516    +  promoter       lac promoter: promoter for the E. coli lac operon
   3524..3540    +  protein_bind   lac operator: The lac repressor binds to the lac operator to inhibit transcription in E. coli. This inhibition can be relieved by adding lactose or isopropyl-β-D-thiogalactopyranoside (IPTG). lac repressor encoded by lacI
   3585..3603    +  promoter       T3 promoter: promoter for bacteriophage T3 RNA polymerase
   3632..4276    +  promoter       GAP promoter: S. cerevisiae TDH3; promoter for glyceraldehyde-3-phosphate dehydrogenase
   4282..4305    +  misc_feature   MCS (fragment): pBluescript multiple cloning site
   4311..5027    +  CDS            ECFP: ECFP is a basic (constitutively fluorescent) cyan fluorescent protein published in 1996, derived from Aequorea victoria. It has low acid sensitivity.
   5052..5176    +  protein_bind   attR1: mutant version of attR; recombination site for the Gateway® LR reaction LR Clonase™
   5201..5231    +  promoter       lac UV5 promoter: E. coli lac promoter with an "up" mutation
   5255..5284    +  promoter       cat promoter (fragment): promoter of the E. coli cat gene encoding chloramphenicol acetyltransferase
   5285..5944    +  CDS            CmR: chloramphenicol acetyltransferase; cat; confers resistance to chloramphenicol
   6126..6284    +  CDS            ccdA (fragment): CCDA_ECO57 - Also known as H, letA. Experimental evidence at protein level: Swiss-Prot protein existence level 1. Antitoxin component of a type II toxin-antitoxin (TA) system which inhibits the post-segregational killing (PSK) of plasmid-free cells, also referred to as a plasmid addiction system. Binds to and blocks the activity of CcdB; will also remove bound CcdB protein from the CcdB-GyrA complex by forming a CcdA-CcdB complex, a process termed rejuvenation. Functions as a transcriptional corepressor for the ccdAB operon, repression also requires CcdB (By similarity). From Escherichia coli
   6289..6591    +  CDS            ccdB: CCDB_ECOLI - Also known as G, letB, letD. Experimental evidence at protein level: Swiss-Prot protein existence level 1. Toxic component of a type II toxin-antitoxin (TA) system, functioning in plasmid maintainence. Responsible for the post- segregational killing (PSK) of plasmid-free cells, also referred to as a plasmid addiction system. Half-life of over 2 hours. Cell killing by CcdB is accompanied by filamentation, defects in chromosome and plasmid segregation, defects in cell division, formation of anucleate cells, decreased DNA synthesis and plasmid loss. Interferes with the activity of DN
   6635..6759    -  protein_bind   attR2: mutant version of attR; recombination site for the Gateway® LR reaction LR Clonase™
   6766..7013    +  terminator     CYC1 terminator: S. cerevisiae CYC1; transcription terminator for CYC1
   7032..7050    -  promoter       T7 promoter: promoter for bacteriophage T7 RNA polymerase
   7058..7213    +  CDS            lacZα (fragment): LacZα fragment of β-galactosidase; lacZ fragment
   7221..7676    +  rep_origin     f1 ori (sequence partly withheld): f1 bacteriophage origin of replication; arrow indicates direction of (+) strand synthesis
   7677..7728    -  misc_feature   bom (fragment): basis of mobility region from pBR322
   7775..8449    -  CDS            TRP1: phosphoribosylanthranilate isomerase, required for tryptophan biosynthesis; S. cerevisiae TRP1; yeast auxotrophic marker
   8450..8730    -  promoter       TRP1 promoter: S. cerevisiae TRP1
   8731..8780    -  misc_feature   bom (fragment): basis of mobility region from pBR322
   8882..1       -  CDS            rop (fragment) (across the origin): Rop protein, which maintains plasmids at low copy number; rop
>Addgene plasmid #14296 | pAG424GPD-ECFP-ccdB | depositor full sequence | sequence record 7959 | Author sequence
GACGAAAGGGCCTCGTGATACGCCTATTTTTATAGGTTAATGTCATGATAATAATGGTTTCTTAATATGA
TCCAATATCAAAGGAAATGATAGCATTGAAGGATGAGACTAATCCAATTGAGGAGTGGCAGCATATAGAA
CAGCTAAAGGGTAGTGCTGAAGGAAGCATACGATACCCCGCATGGAATGGGATAATATCACAGGAGGTAC
TAGACTACCTTTCATCCTACATAAATAGACGCATATAAGTACGCATTTAAGCATAAACACGCACTATGCC
GTTCTTCTCATGTATATATATATACAGGCAACACGCAGATATAGGTGCGACGTGAACAGTGAGCTGTATG
TGCGCAGCTCGCGTTGCATTTTCGGAAGCGCTCGTTTTCGGAAACGCTTTGAAGTTCCTATTCCGAAGTT
CCTATTCTCTAGAAAGTATAGGAACTTCAGAGCGCTTTTGAAAACCAAAAGCGCTCTGAAGACGCACTTT
CAAAAAACCAAAAACGCACCGGACTGTAACGAGCTACTAAAATATTGCGAATACCGCTTCCACAAACATT
GCTCAAAAGTATCTCTTTGCTATATATCTCTGTGCTATATCCCTATATAACCTACCCATCCACCTTTCGC
TCCTTGAACTTGCATCTAAACTCGACCTCTACATTTTTTATGTTTATCTCTAGTATTACTCTTTAGACAA
AAAAATTGTAGTAAGAACTATTCATAGAGTGAATCGAAAACAATACGAAAATGTAAACATTTCCTATACG
TAGTATATAGAGACAAAATAGAAGAAACCGTTCATAATTTTCTGACCAATGAAGAATCATCAACGCTATC
ACTTTCTGTTCACAAAGTATGCGCAATCCACATCGGTATAGAATATAATCGGGGATGCCTTTATCTTGAA
AAAATGCACCCGCAGCTTCGCTAGTAATCAGTAAACGCGGGAAGTGGAGTCAGGCTTTTTTTATGGAAGA
GAAAATAGACACCAAAGTAGCCTTCTTCTAACCTTAACGGACCTACAGTGCAAAAAGTTATCAAGAGACT
GCATTATAGAGCGCACAAAGGAGAAAAAAAGTAATCTAAGATGCTTTGTTAGAAAAATAGCGCTCTCGGG
ATGCATTTTTGTAGAACAAAAAAGAAGTATAGATTCTTTGTTGGTAAAATAGCGCTCTCGCGTTGCATTT
CTGTTCTGTAAAAATGCAGCTCAGATTCTTTGTTTGAAAAATTAGCGCTCTCGCGTTGCATTTTTGTTTT
ACAAAAATGAAGCACAGATTCTTCGTTGGTAAAATAGCGCTTTCGCGTTGCATTTCTGTTCTGTAAAAAT
GCAGCTCAGATTCTTTGTTTGAAAAATTAGCGCTCTCGCGTTGCATTTTTGTTCTACAAAATGAAGCACA
GATGCTTCGTTCAGGTGGCACTTTTCGGGGAAATGTGCGCGGAACCCCTATTTGTTTATTTTTCTAAATA
CATTCAAATATGTATCCGCTCATGAGACAATAACCCTGATAAATGCTTCAATAATATTGAAAAAGGAAGA
GTATGAGTATTCAACATTTCCGTGTCGCCCTTATTCCCTTTTTTGCGGCATTTTGCCTTCCTGTTTTTGC
TCACCCAGAAACGCTGGTGAAAGTAAAAGATGCTGAAGATCAGTTGGGTGCACGAGTGGGTTACATCGAA
CTGGATCTCAACAGCGGTAAGATCCTTGAGAGTTTTCGCCCCGAAGAACGTTTTCCAATGATGAGCACTT
TTAAAGTTCTGCTATGTGGCGCGGTATTATCCCGTATTGACGCCGGGCAAGAGCAACTCGGTCGCCGCAT
ACACTATTCTCAGAATGACTTGGTTGAGTACTCACCAGTCACAGAAAAGCATCTTACGGATGGCATGACA
GTAAGAGAATTATGCAGTGCTGCCATAACCATGAGTGATAACACTGCGGCCAACTTACTTCTGACAACGA
TCGGAGGACCGAAGGAGCTAACCGCTTTTTTGCACAACATGGGGGATCATGTAACTCGCCTTGATCGTTG
GGAACCGGAGCTGAATGAAGCCATACCAAACGACGAGCGTGACACCACGATGCCTGTAGCAATGGCAACA
ACGTTGCGCAAACTATTAACTGGCGAACTACTTACTCTAGCTTCCCGGCAACAATTAATAGACTGGATGG
AGGCGGATAAAGTTGCAGGACCACTTCTGCGCTCGGCCCTTCCGGCTGGCTGGTTTATTGCTGATAAATC
TGGAGCCGGTGAGCGTGGGTCTCGCGGTATCATTGCAGCACTGGGGCCAGATGGTAAGCCCTCCCGTATC
GTAGTTATCTACACGACGGGGAGTCAGGCAACTATGGATGAACGAAATAGACAGATCGCTGAGATAGGTG
CCTCACTGATTAAGCATTGGTAACTGTCAGACCAAGTTTACTCATATATACTTTAGATTGATTTAAAACT
TCATTTTTAATTTAAAAGGATCTAGGTGAAGATCCTTTTTGATAATCTCATGACCAAAATCCCTTAACGT
GAGTTTTCGTTCCACTGAGCGTCAGACCCCGTAGAAAAGATCAAAGGATCTTCTTGAGATCCTTTTTTTC
TGCGCGTAATCTGCTGCTTGCAAACAAAAAAACCACCGCTACCAGCGGTGGTTTGTTTGCCGGATCAAGA
GCTACCAACTCTTTTTCCGAAGGTAACTGGCTTCAGCAGAGCGCAGATACCAAATACTGTCCTTCTAGTG
TAGCCGTAGTTAGGCCACCACTTCAAGAACTCTGTAGCACCGCCTACATACCTCGCTCTGCTAATCCTGT
TACCAGTGGCTGCTGCCAGTGGCGATAAGTCGTGTCTTACCGGGTTGGACTCAAGACGATAGTTACCGGA
TAAGGCGCAGCGGTCGGGCTGAACGGGGGGTTCGTGCACACAGCCCAGCTTGGAGCGAACGACCTACACC
GAACTGAGATACCTACAGCGTGAGCTATGAGAAAGCGCCACGCTTCCCGAAGGGAGAAAGGCGGACAGGT
ATCCGGTAAGCGGCAGGGTCGGAACAGGAGAGCGCACGAGGGAGCTTCCAGGGGGAAACGCCTGGTATCT
TTATAGTCCTGTCGGGTTTCGCCACCTCTGACTTGAGCGTCGATTTTTGTGATGCTCGTCAGGGGGGCGG
AGCCTATGGAAAAACGCCAGCAACGCGGCCTTTTTACGGTTCCTGGCCTTTTGCTGGCCTTTTGCTCACA
TGTTCTTTCCTGCGTTATCCCCTGATTCTGTGGATAACCGTATTACCGCCTTTGAGTGAGCTGATACCGC
TCGCCGCAGCCGAACGACCGAGCGCAGCGAGTCAGTGAGCGAGGAAGCGGAAGAGCGCCCAATACGCAAA
CCGCCTCTCCCCGCGCGTTGGCCGATTCATTAATGCAGCTGGCACGACAGGTTTCCCGACTGGAAAGCGG
GCAGTGAGCGCAACGCAATTAATGTGAGTTACCTCACTCATTAGGCACCCCAGGCTTTACACTTTATGCT
TCCGGCTCCTATGTTGTGTGGAATTGTGAGCGGATAACAATTTCACACAGGAAACAGCTATGACCATGAT
TACGCCAAGCGCGCAATTAACCCTCACTAAAGGGAACAAAAGCTGGAGCTCTTCGAGTTTATCATTATCA
ATACTCGCCATTTCAAAGAATACGTAAATAATTAATAGTAGTGATTTTCCTAACTTTATTTAGTCAAAAA
ATTAGCCTTTTAATTCTGCTGTAACCCGTACATGCCCAAAATAGGGGGCGGGTTACACAGAATATATAAC
ACCGAAGGTGCCTGGGTGAACAGGTTTATTCCTGGCATCCACTAAATATAATGGAGCCCGCTTTTTAAGC
TGGCATCCAGAAAAAAAAAGAATCCCAGCACCAAAATATTGTTTTCTTCACCAACCATCAGTTCATAGGT
CCATTCTCTTAGCGCAACTACAGAGAACAGGGGCACAAACAGGCAAAAAACGGGCACAACCTCAATGGAG
TGATGCAACCTGCCTGGAGTAAATGATGACACAAGGCAATTGACCCACGCATGTATCTATCTCATTTTCT
TACACCTTCTATTACCTTCTGCTCTCTCTGATTTGGAAAAAGCTGAAAAAAAAGGTTGAAACCAGTTCCC
TGAAATTATTCCCCTACTTGACTAATAAGTATATAAAGACGGTAGGTATTGATTGTAATTCTGTAAATCT
ATTTCTTAAACTTCTTAAATTCTACTTTTATAGTTAGTCTTTTTTTTAGTTTTAAAACACCAGAACTTAG
TTTCGACGGATTCTAGAACTAGTGGATCCCCCGGGACAAAATGGTGAGCAAGGGCGAGGAGCTGTTCACC
GGGGTGGTGCCCATCCTGGTCGAGCTGGACGGCGACGTAAACGGCCACAAGTTCAGCGTGTCCGGCGAGG
GCGAGGGCGATGCCACCTACGGCAAGCTGACCCTGAAGTTCATCTGCACCACCGGCAAGCTGCCCGTGCC
CTGGCCCACCCTCGTGACCACCCTGACCTGGGGCGTGCAGTGCTTCAGCCGCTACCCCGACCACATGAAG
CAGCACGACTTCTTCAAGTCCGCCATGCCCGAAGGCTACGTCCAGGAGCGCACCATCTTCTTCAAGGACG
ACGGCAACTACAAGACCCGCGCCGAGGTGAAGTTCGAGGGCGACACCCTGGTGAACCGCATCGAGCTGAA
GGGCATCGACTTCAAGGAGGACGGCAACATCCTGGGGCACAAGCTGGAGTACAACTACATCAGCCACAAC
GTCTATATCACCGCCGACAAGCAGAAGAACGGCATCAAGGCCAACTTCAAGATCCGCCACAACATCGAGG
ACGGCAGCGTGCAGCTCGCCGACCACTACCAGCAGAACACCCCCATCGGCGACGGCCCCGTGCTGCTGCC
CGACAACCACTACCTGAGCACCCAGTCCGCCCTGAGCAAAGACCCCAACGAGAAGCGCGATCACATGGTC
CTGCTGGAGTTCGTGACCGCCGCCGGGATCACTCTCGGCATGGACGAGCTGTACAAGGGTGGACCAGGTG
GTGGACATCAAACAAGTTTGTACAAAAAAGCTGAACGAGAAACGTAAAATGATATAAATATCAATATATT
AAATTAGATTTTGCATAAAAAACAGACTACATAATACTGTAAAACACAACATATCCAGTCACTATGGCGG
CCGCATTAGGCACCCCAGGCTTTACACTTTATGCTTCCGGCTCGTATAATGTGTGGATTTTGAGTTAGGA
TCCGTCGAGATTTTCAGGAGCTAAGGAAGCTAAAATGGAGAAAAAAATCACTGGATATACCACCGTTGAT
ATATCCCAATGGCATCGTAAAGAACATTTTGAGGCATTTCAGTCAGTTGCTCAATGTACCTATAACCAGA
CCGTTCAGCTGGATATTACGGCCTTTTTAAAGACCGTAAAGAAAAATAAGCACAAGTTTTATCCGGCCTT
TATTCACATTCTTGCCCGCCTGATGAATGCTCATCCGGAATTCCGTATGGCAATGAAAGACGGTGAGCTG
GTGATATGGGATAGTGTTCACCCTTGTTACACCGTTTTCCATGAGCAAACTGAAACGTTTTCATCGCTCT
GGAGTGAATACCACGACGATTTCCGGCAGTTTCTACACATATATTCGCAAGATGTGGCGTGTTACGGTGA
AAACCTGGCCTATTTCCCTAAAGGGTTTATTGAGAATATGTTTTTCGTCTCAGCCAATCCCTGGGTGAGT
TTCACCAGTTTTGATTTAAACGTGGCCAATATGGACAACTTCTTCGCCCCCGTTTTCACCATGGGCAAAT
ATTATACGCAAGGCGACAAGGTGCTGATGCCGCTGGCGATTCAGGTTCATCATGCCGTCTGTGATGGCTT
CCATGTCGGCAGAATGCTTAATGAATTACAACAGTACTGCGATGAGTGGCAGGGCGGGGCGTAAACGCCG
CGTGGATCCGGCTTACTAAAAGCCAGATAACAGTATGCGTATTTGCGCGCTGATTTTTGCGGTATAAGAA
TATATACTGATATGTATACCCGAAGTATGTCAAAAAGAGGTATGCTATGAAGCAGCGTATTACAGTGACA
GTTGACAGCGACAGCTATCAGTTGCTCAAGGCATATATGATGTCAATATCTCCGGTCTGGTAAGCACAAC
CATGCAGAATGAAGCCCGTCGTCTGCGTGCCGAACGCTGGAAAGCGGAAAATCAGGAAGGGATGGCTGAG
GTCGCCCGGTTTATTGAAATGAACGGCTCTTTTGCTGACGAGAACAGGGGCTGGTGAAATGCAGTTTAAG
GTTTACACCTATAAAAGAGAGAGCCGTTATCGTCTGTTTGTGGATGTACAGAGTGATATTATTGACACGC
CCGGGCGACGGATGGTGATCCCCCTGGCCAGTGCACGTCTGCTGTCAGATAAAGTCTCCCGTGAACTTTA
CCCGGTGGTGCATATCGGGGATGAAAGCTGGCGCATGATGACCACCGATATGGCCAGTGTGCCGGTCTCC
GTTATCGGGGAAGAAGTGGCTGATCTCAGCCACCGCGAAAATGACATCAAAAACGCCATTAACCTGATGT
TCTGGGGAATATAAATGTCAGGCTCCCTTATACACAGCCAGTCTGCAGGTCGACCATAGTGACTGGATAT
GTTGTGTTTTACAGTATTATGTAGTCTGTTTTTTATGCAAAATCTAATTTAATATATTGATATTTATATC
ATTTTACGTTTCTCGTTCAGCTTTCTTGTACAAAGTGGTTCGATGTCATGTAATTAGTTATGTCACGCTT
ACATTCACGCCCTCCCCCCACATCCGCTCTAACCGAAAAGGAAGGAGTTAGACAACCTGAAGTCTAGGTC
CCTATTTATTTTTTTATAGTTATGTTAGTATTAAGAACGTTATTTATATTTCAAATTTTTCTTTTTTTTC
TGTACAGACGCGTGTACGCATGTAACATTATACTGAAAACCTTGCTTGAGAAGGTTTTGGGACGCTCGAA
GGCTTTAATTTGCGGCCGGTACCCAATTCGCCCTATAGTGAGTCGTATTACGCGCGCTCACTGGCCGTCG
TTTTACAACGTCGTGACTGGGAAAACCCTGGCGTTACCCAACTTAATCGCCTTGCAGCACATCCCCCTTT
CGCCAGCTGGCGTAATAGCGAAGAGGCCCGCACCGATCGCCCTTCCCAACAGTTGCGCAGCCTGAATGGC
GAATGGCGCG
[124 nt withheld, positions 7221-7344]
C
[91 nt withheld, positions 7346-7436]
A
[49 nt withheld, positions 7438-7486]
CCTTTGACGTTGGAGTCCACGTTCTTT
[37 nt withheld, positions 7514-7550]
ACCCTATCTCGGTCTATTCTTTTGATTTATAAGGGATTTTGCCGATTTCGGCCTATTGGTTAAAAAATGA
GCTGATTTAACAAAAATTTAACGCGAATTTTAACAAAATATTAACGTTTACAATTTCCTGATGCGGTATT
TTCTCCTTACGCATCTGTGCGGTATTTCACACCGCATAGGCAAGTGCACAAACAATACTTAAATAAATAC
TACTCAGTAATAACCTATTTCTTAGCATTTTTGACGAAATTTGCTATTTTGTTAGAGTCTTTTACACCAT
TTGTCTCCACACCTCCGCTTACATCAACACCAATAACGCCATTTAATCTAAGCGCATCACCAACATTTTC
TGGCGTCAGTCCACCAGCTAACATAAAATGTAAGCTTTCGGGGCTCTCTTGCCTTCCAACCCAGTCAGAA
ATCGAGTTCCAATCCAAAAGTTCACCTGTCCCACCTGCTTCTGAATCAAACAAGGGAATAAACGAATGAG
GTTTCTGTGAAGCTGCACTGAGTAGTATGTTGCAGTCTTTTGGAAATACGAGTCTTTTAATAACTGGCAA
ACCGAGGAACTCTTGGTATTCTTGCCACGACTCATCTCCATGCAGTTGGACGATATCAATGCCGTAATCA
TTGACCAGAGCCAAAACATCCTCCTTAGGTTGATTACGAAACACGCCAACCAAGTATTTCGGAGTGCCTG
AACTATTTTTATATGCTTTTACAAGACTTGAAATTTTCCTTGCAATAACCGGGTCAATTGTTCTCTTTCT
ATTGGGCACACATATAATACCCAGCAAGTCAGCATCGGAATCTAGAGCACATTCTGCGGCCTCTGTGCTC
TGCAAGCCGCAAACTTTCACCAATGGACCAGAACTACCTGTGAAATTAATAACAGACATACTCCAAGCTG
CCTTTGTGTGCTTAATCACGTATACTCACGTGCTCAATAGTCACCAATGCCCTCCCTCTTGGCCCTCTCC
TTTTCTTTTTTCGACCGAATTAATTCTTAATCGGCAAAAAAAGAAAAGCTCCGGATCAAGATTGTACGTA
AGGTGACAAGCTATTTTTCAATAAAGAATATCTTCCACTACTGCCATCTGGCGTCATAACTGCAAAGTAC
ACATATATTACGATGCTGTCTATTAAATGCTTCCTATATTATATATATAGTAATGTCGTTTATGGTGCAC
TCTCAGTACAATCTGCTCTGATGCCGCATAGTTAAGCCAGCCCCGACACCCGCCAACACCCGCTGACGCG
CCCTGACGGGCTTGTCTGCTCCCGGCATCCGCTTACAGACAAGCTGTGACCGTCTCCGGGAGCTGCATGT
GTCAGAGGTTTTCACCGTCATCACCGAAACGCGCGA
