>Addgene plasmid #14296 | pAG424GPD-ECFP-ccdB | addgene partial sequence | sequence record 20824 | 14296 with pRS_marker
TACTATATATATAATATAGGGAAGCATTTAATAGAACAGCATCGTAATATATGTGTACTTTGCAGTTATG
ACGCCAGATGGCAGTAGTGGAAGATATTCTTTATTGAAAAATAGCTTGTCACCTTACGTACAATCTTGAT
CCGGAGCTTTTCTTTTTTTGCCGATTAAGAATTAATTCGGTCGAAAAAAGAAAAGGAGAGGGCCAAGAGG
GAGGGCATTGGTGACTATTGAGCACGTGAGTATACGTGATTAAGCACACAAAGGCAGCTTGGAGTATGTC
TGTTATTAATTTCACAGGTAGTTCTGGTCCATTGGTGAAAGTTTGCGGCTTGCAGAGCACAGAGGCCGCA
GAATGTGCTCTAGATTCCGATGCTGACTTGCTGGGTATTATATGTGTGCCCAATAGAAAGAGAACAATTG
ACCCGGTTATTGCAAGGAAAATTTCAAGTCTTGTAAAAGCATATAAAAATAGTTCAGGCACTCCGAAATA
CTTGGTTGGCGTGTTTCGTAATCAACCTAAGGAGGATGTTTTGGCTCTGGTCAATGATTACGGCATTGAT
ATCGTCCAACTGCATGGAGATGAGTCGTGGCAAGAATACCAAGAGTTCCTCGGTTTGCCA
