>Addgene plasmid #14296 | pAG424GPD-ECFP-ccdB | addgene partial sequence | sequence record 20825 | 14296 with EXFP-R
TAGCCTTCGGGCATGGCGGACTTGAAGAAGTCGTGCTGCTTCATGTGGTCGGGGTAGCGGCTGAAGCACT
GCACGCCCCAGGTCAGGGTGGTCACGAGGGTGGGCCAGGGCACGGGCAGCTTGCCGGTGGTGCAGATGAA
CTTCAGGGTCAGCTTGCCGTAGGTGGCATCGCCCTCGCCCTCGCCGGACACGCTGAACTTGTGGCCGTTT
ACGTCGCCGTCCAGCTCGACCAGGATGGGCACCACCCCGGTGAACAGCTCCTCGCCCTTGCTCACCATTT
TGTCCCGGGGGATCCACTAGTTCTAGAATCCGTCGAAACTAAGTTCTGGTGTTTTAAAACTAAAAAAAAG
ACTAACTATAAAAGTAGAATTTAAGAAGTTTAAGAAATAGATTTACAGAATTACAATCAATACCTACCGT
CTTTATATACTTATTAGTCAAGTAGGGGAATAATTTCAGGGAACTGGTTTCAACCTTTTTTTTCAGCTTT
TTCCAAATCAGAGAGAGCAGAAGGTAATAGAAGGTGTAAGAAAATGAGATAGATACATGCGTGGGTCAAT
TGCCTTGTGTCATCATTTACTCCAGGCAGGTTGCATCACTCCATTGAGGTTGTGCCCGT
